Addgene plasmid #26376: pDEST_TO_EWSR1
Depositing lab: Thomas Tuschl. Depositing organization: Rockefeller University. Publication: RNA targets of wild-type and mutant FET family proteins. Hoell JI, Larsson E, Runge S, Nusbaum JD, Duggimpudi S, Farazi TA, Hafner M, Borkhardt A, Sander C, Tuschl T. Nat Struct Mol Biol. 2011 Nov 13. doi: 10.1038/nsmb.2163. PubMed 22081015.
Backbone
  Vector backbone: pFRT_TO_DESTFLAGHA
  Backbone manufacturer: N/A
  Backbone size w/o insert (bp): 5421
  Vector type: Mammalian Expression
Growth in bacteria
  Bacterial resistance: Ampicillin, 100 μg/mL
  Growth temperature: 37°C
  Growth strain: DH5alpha
  Copy number: High Copy
Gene/Insert
  Gene/Insert name: EWSR1
  Species: H. sapiens (human)
  Insert size (bp): 1971
  GenBank ID: NM_005243
  Entrez Gene: EWSR1 (a.k.a. EWS, EWS-FLI1)
  Tag / fusion protein: FLAG/HA (N terminal on backbone)
  Cloning method: Gateway Cloning; 5′ cloning site SalI (not destroyed); 3′ cloning site NotI (not destroyed)
  Sequencing primers: 5′ CMV-For; 3′ BGH-Rev
Terms and licenses: Academic/Nonprofit Terms; Industry Terms: Not Available to Industry
How to cite: pDEST_TO_EWSR1 was a gift from Thomas Tuschl (Addgene plasmid # 26376 ; http://n2t.net/addgene:26376 ; RRID:Addgene_26376)
