[The description below was written by a language model from this plasmid's Addgene catalogue record.]
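Description:
pDEST_TO_EWSR1 is a mammalian expression plasmid carrying the human EWSR1 coding sequence (about 2 kb, corresponding to the reference transcript for the Ewing sarcoma breakpoint region 1 gene) in the Gateway destination backbone pFRT_TO_DESTFLAGHA, which is roughly 5.4 kb without insert. The open reading frame was introduced by Gateway recombination, with SalI and NotI sites retained at its 5′ and 3′ ends, and it is fused at its N terminus to a tandem FLAG/HA epitope tag supplied by the backbone. The tag allows detection and immunoprecipitation of the protein with standard antibodies. In bacteria the plasmid is maintained at high copy number under ampicillin selection.

The record does not explicitly list the promoter, polyadenylation signal or any mammalian selection marker. The recommended sequencing primers (CMV forward and BGH reverse) suggest that the insert sits between a CMV-type promoter and a bovine growth hormone polyadenylation signal. The backbone name also hints at an FRT site for Flp-mediated genomic integration and tetracycline-operator control of expression, but these features are inferred from naming rather than stated, and no feature table is provided to confirm them.

EWSR1 is a member of the FET family of RNA-binding proteins, and the construct was deposited in connection with a study mapping the RNA targets of wild-type and mutant FET proteins. Its evident use is expression of epitope-tagged EWSR1 in human or other mammalian cells, for example for affinity purification of the protein together with its bound RNAs.
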