>Addgene plasmid #26376 | pDEST_TO_EWSR1 | addgene partial sequence | sequence record 32546 | 26376 with CMV-F
AGCAGAGCTCTCCTATCAGTGATAGAGATCTCCCTATCAGTGATAGAGATCGTCGACGAGCTCGTTTAGT
GAACCGTCAGATCGCCTGGAGACGCCATCCACGCTGTTTTGACCTCCATAGAAGACACCGGGACCGATCC
AGCCTCCGGACTCTAGCGTTTAAACTTAAGCTTGGTACCATGGACTACAAGGACGACGATGACAAGTACC
CTTATGACGTGCCCGATTACGCTTTGAACCAGATATCAACAAGTTTGTACAAAAAAGCAGGCTCCACCAT
GGGAACCAATTCAGTCGACATGGCGTCCACGGATTACAGTACCTATAGCCAAGCTGCAGCGCAGCAGGGC
TACAGTGCTTACACCGCCCAGCCCACTCAAGGATATGCACAGACCACCCAGGCATATGGGCAACAAAGCT
ATGGAACCTATGGACAGCCCACTGATGTCAGCTATACCCAGGCTCAGACCACTGCAACCTATGGGCAGAC
CGCCTATGCAACTTCTTATGGACAGCCTCCCACTGGTTATACTACTCCAACTGCCCCCCAGGCATACAGC
CAGCCTGTCCAGGGGTATGGCACTGGTGCTTATGATACCACCACTGCTACAGTCACCACCACCCAGGCCT
CCTATGCAGCTCAGTCTGCATATGGCACTCAGCCTGCTTATCCAGCCTATGGGCAGCAGCCAGCAGCCAC
TGCACCTACAAGACCGCAGGATGGAAACAAGCCCACTGAGACTAGTCAACCTCAATCTAGCACAGGGGGT
TACAACCAGCCCAGCCTAGGATATGGACAGAGTAACTACAGTTATCCCCAGGTACCTGGGAGCTACCCCA
TGCAGCCAGTCACTGCACCTCCATCCTACCCTCCTACCAGCTATTCCTCTACACAGCCGACTAGTTATGA
TCAGAGCAGTTACTCTCAGCAGACA
